Addgene plasmid #173447: pBN085
Purpose: express E. coli E69 (O9a:K30) Wzc_K540M with Y713E
Depositing lab: James Naismith. Depositing organization: University of Oxford. Publication: The molecular basis of regulation of bacterial capsule assembly by Wzc. Yang Y, Liu J, Clarke BR, Seidel L, Bolla JR, Ward PN, Zhang P, Robinson CV, Whitfield C, Naismith JH. Nat Commun. 2021 Jul 16;12(1):4349. doi: 10.1038/s41467-021-24652-1. PubMed 34272394.
Backbone
  Vector backbone: pBAD24
  Backbone size w/o insert (bp): 4542
  Total vector size (bp): 6698
  Vector type: Bacterial Expression
Growth in bacteria
  Bacterial resistance: Ampicillin, 100 μg/mL
  Growth temperature: 37°C
  Growth strain: DH5alpha
  Copy number: Unknown
Gene/Insert
  Gene/Insert name: E. coli E69 (O9a:K30) Wzc_K540M with Y713E
  Species: Escherichia coli
  Insert size (bp): 2184
  Mutation: K540M, Y713E
  Promoter: araBAD
  Tag / fusion protein: hexa-histidine tag (C terminal on insert)
  Cloning method: Gibson Cloning
  Sequencing primers: 5′ pBADF; 3′ pBADR
Terms and licenses: Academic/Nonprofit Terms; Industry Terms: Not Available to Industry
How to cite: pBN085 was a gift from James Naismith (Addgene plasmid # 173447 ; http://n2t.net/addgene:173447 ; RRID:Addgene_173447)
