[The description below was written by a language model from this plasmid's Addgene catalogue record and pLannotate feature annotations shown in this document.]
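Description:
pBN085 is a bacterial expression plasmid built on the pBAD24 backbone for arabinose-inducible production of a mutant form of Wzc from Escherichia coli E69 (serotype O9a:K30). The roughly 6.7 kb plasmid is propagated in E. coli through a ColE1/pMB1-type origin and selected with ampicillin via the β-lactamase gene and its own promoter. It also carries an M13 phage origin and short, non-functional remnants of pBR322 (fragments of bom, rop, and the tetracycline resistance gene and its promoter). The catalogue lists copy number as unknown.

The insert of about 2.2 kb, assembled by Gibson cloning, sits directly downstream of the araBAD promoter, with the divergently transcribed araC regulator supplying arabinose-dependent control so that expression stays low until induction. The coding sequence carries two substitutions, K540M and Y713E, and ends in a C-terminal hexa-histidine tag for affinity purification. The automated annotation detects this tag as a partial match to a longer His tag. It also labels the open reading frame by homology to a Klebsiella pneumoniae protein, which reflects a best database match rather than the source organism given in the catalogue. Transcription is terminated by the rrnB T1 and T2 terminators, preceded by the 5S rRNA segment typical of this backbone.

Wzc is a regulator of bacterial capsule assembly, and the associated study addresses the molecular basis of that regulation. The record does not explain the rationale for each mutation. The construct is evidently one of a set of defined Wzc variants made to produce tagged recombinant protein for such work.
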