Features (pLannotate 1.2.2; 16 found; start..end, strand, type, name):
      1..285     +  promoter       araBAD promoter: araBAD; promoter of the L-arabinose operon of E. coli; the araC regulatory gene is transcribed in the opposite direction (Guzman et al., 1995)
    320..2437    +  CDS            YC06_KLEPN: Experimental evidence at protein level: Swiss-Prot protein existence level 1. From Klebsiella pneumoniae.
   2483..2500    +  CDS            9xHis (fragment): 9xHis affinity tag
   2504..2521    +  misc_feature   MCS (fragment): pUC18/19 multiple cloning site
   2605..2720    +  ncRNA          5S rRNA: Accession: RF00001 - 5S ribosomal RNA
   2724..2810    +  terminator     rrnB T1 terminator: Escherichia coli rrnB; transcription terminator T1 from the E. coli rrnB gene
   2902..2929    +  terminator     rrnB T2 terminator: transcription terminator T2 from the E. coli rrnB gene
   2948..3039    +  promoter       AmpR promoter: bla
   3040..3900    +  CDS            AmpR: β-lactamase; bla; confers resistance to ampicillin, carbenicillin, and related antibiotics
   3942..4322    +  rep_origin     M13 ori (sequence partly withheld): M13 bacteriophage origin of replication; arrow indicates direction of (+) strand synthesis
   4508..5096    +  rep_origin     ori: high-copy-number ColE1/pMB1/pBR322/pUC origin of replication
   5282..5333    -  misc_feature   bom (fragment): basis of mobility region from pBR322
   5449..5488    -  CDS            rop (fragment): Rop protein, which maintains plasmids at low copy number; rop
   5489..5674    -  CDS            TcR (fragment): tetracycline efflux protein; tet; confers resistance to tetracycline
   5684..5702    +  promoter       tet promoter (fragment): E. coli promoter for tetracycline efflux protein gene
   5792..6670    -  CDS            araC: L-arabinose regulatory protein; araC
>Addgene plasmid #173447 | pBN085 | addgene full sequence | sequence record 344778 | Addgene NGS Result
AAGAAACCAATTGTCCATATTGCATCAGACATTGCCGTCACTGCGTCTTTTACTGGCTCTTCTCGCTAAC
CAAACCGGTAACCCCGCTTATTAAAAGCATTCTGTAACAAAGCGGGACCAAAGCCATGACAAAAACGCGT
AACAAAAGTGTCTATAATCACGGCAGAAAAGTCCACATTGATTATTTGCACGGCGTCACACTTTGCTATG
CCATAGCATTTTTATCCATAAGATTAGCGGATCCTACCTGACGCTTTTTATCGCAACTCTCTACTGTTTC
TCCATACCCGTTTTTTTGGGCTAGCAGGAGGAATTCACCATGACTTCAGTCACATCTAAGCAATCAACGA
TACTAGGATCTGATGAAATAGATTTAGGTCGCGTTATCGGTGAGCTAATTGATCATCGTAAGCTTATTAT
ATCTATAACATCGGTTTTTACCTTATTTGCAATACTCTATGCATTATTAGCGACTCCTATCTATGAGACG
GATGCGCTAATTCAAATAGAGCAGAAGCAAGGTAATGCTATACTAAGCAGTCTAAGTCAGGTTTTACCTG
ATGGCCAACCCCAATCTGCACCTGAAACAGCTTTGCTACAATCTCGAATGATTCTTGGCAAAACTATAGA
TGATTTAAACCTTCAGATTCAAATTGAACAAAAATATTTTCCTGTTATTGGCCGTGGGTTAGCAAGATTA
ATGGGAGAAAAACCAGGTAATATTGATATTACTCGGTTATATTTGCCTGATAGTGACGATATTAGTAATA
ATACTCCTAGTATAATATTAACAGTAAAAGATAAAGAAAATTATTCGATCAATAGCGATGGTATTCAACT
CAATGGGGTTGTAGGGACGTTATTAAATGAAAAAGGGATATCATTACTGGTTAACGAAATCGATGCTAAA
CCTGGAGATCAATTTGTTATTACACAGTTGCCTCGATTAAAGGCCATTTCTGATCTTTTAAAAAGTTTTA
GCGTTGCTGATTTGGGTAAAGATACGGGAATGTTAACGTTGACTCTTACTGGAGATAACCCAAAAAGAAT
ATCTCATATTTTGGACAGTATCAGTCAGAACTATCTTGCACAGAACATTGCTAGACAAGCTGCGCAGGAT
GCTAAAAGTCTCGAGTTTTTAAATCAACAATTACCCAAAGTTCGTGCCGAATTAGATTCTGCGGAAGACA
AGTTAAATGCTTATCGTAAGCAAAAAGACTCTGTTGACTTGAATATGGAAGCTAAATCAGTACTTGATCA
AATAGTTAACGTTGATAATCAACTAAATGAATTAACCTTCCGTGAGGCAGAAGTTTCACAGCTATATACT
AAGGAACATCCTACTTATAAGGCGTTAATGGAAAAACGGCAAACACTTCAAGAAGAAAAATCTAAACTTA
ATAAGCGCGTTAGTAGTATGCCCTCGACCCAGCAGGAGGTTCTGCGATTAAGTCGAGATGTTGAATCTGG
TCGTGCTGTATATTTGCAATTGCTAAATCGGCAACAAGAATTAAACATTGCCAAATCAAGTGCTATTGGC
AACGTTAGAATTATTGATAATGCTGTAACAGATCCTAATCCTGTAAGACCAAAGAAGACTATCATAATTG
TAATAGGTGTTGTTTTAGGGCTAATCGTTTCGGTTGTACTGGTATTGTTCCAAGTGTTTCTACGCCGTGG
TATCGAATCCCCAGAGCAACTCGAAGAAATCGGAATAAACGTGTATGCAAGTATTCCAATATCTGAATGG
CTTACAAAAAATGCTCGTCAGTCAGGGAAAGTCAGAAAAAATCAGTCAGACACATTGCTTGCTGTTGGTA
ATCCTGCCGATTTAGCTGTTGAGGCCATTCGTGGTTTACGCACAAGTTTGCATTTTGCAATGATGGAAGC
AAAAAATAATGTCCTAATGATATCGGGTGCTAGTCCAAGCGCAGGTATGACTTTTATTAGCAGTAACTTG
GCAGCCACTATAGCAATTACAGGGAAAAAAGTTTTATTCATTGATGCTGACCTTCGTAAGGGATATGCTC
ATAAAATGTTTGGTCATAAAAACGATAAAGGATTATCTGAGTTTTTATCTGGACAAGCCGCTGCTGAAAT
GATCATTGATAAAGTAGAAGGGGGGGGATTTGATTACATTGGTCGTGGACAAATTCCTCCAAACCCAGCT
GAATTACTTATGCATCCGCGTTTTGAACAATTATTAAATTGGGCCTCACAAAATTATGATTTAATTATAA
TAGATACACCTCCAATTTTGGCAGTGACAGATGCTGCGATTATTGGTCGATATGCTGGAACATGTCTATT
AGTCGCTCGCTTTGAAAAAAATACTGTTAAAGAAATTGATGTAAGTATGAAGCGGTTTGAGCAAAGTGGT
GTGGTAGTCAAAGGCTGTATACTTAACGGTGTTGTAAAGAAAGCTAGCAGCTACTATAGATATGGCCATA
ATCATGAGGGCTATTCTTATTATGATAAAAAACACCACCACCACCACCACTGACTGCAGGCATGCAAGCT
TGGCTGTTTTGGCGGATGAGAGAAGATTTTCAGCCTGATACAGATTAAATCAGAACGCAGAAGCGGTCTG
ATAAAACAGAATTTGCCTGGCGGCAGTAGCGCGGTGGTCCCACCTGACCCCATGCCGAACTCAGAAGTGA
AACGCCGTAGCGCCGATGGTAGTGTGGGGTCTCCCCATGCGAGAGTAGGGAACTGCCAGGCATCAAATAA
AACGAAAGGCTCAGTCGAAAGACTGGGCCTTTCGTTTTATCTGTTGTTTGTCGGTGAACGCTCTCCTGAG
TAGGACAAATCCGCCGGGAGCGGATTTGAACGTTGCGAAGCAACGGCCCGGAGGGTGGCGGGCAGGACGC
CCGCCATAAACTGCCAGGCATCAAATTAAGCAGAAGGCCATCCTGACGGATGGCCTTTTTGCGTTTCTAC
AAACTCTTTTGTTTATTTTTCTAAATACATTCAAATATGTATCCGCTCATGAGACAATAACCCTGATAAA
TGCTTCAATAATATTGAAAAAGGAAGAGTATGAGTATTCAACATTTCCGTGTCGCCCTTATTCCCTTTTT
TGCGGCATTTTGCCTTCCTGTTTTTGCTCACCCAGAAACGCTGGTGAAAGTAAAAGATGCTGAAGATCAG
TTGGGTGCACGAGTGGGTTACATCGAACTGGATCTCAACAGCGGTAAGATCCTTGAGAGTTTTCGCCCCG
AAGAACGTTTTCCAATGATGAGCACTTTTAAAGTTCTGCTATGTGGCGCGGTATTATCCCGTGTTGACGC
CGGGCAAGAGCAACTCGGTCGCCGCATACACTATTCTCAGAATGACTTGGTTGAGTACTCACCAGTCACA
GAAAAGCATCTTACGGATGGCATGACAGTAAGAGAATTATGCAGTGCTGCCATAACCATGAGTGATAACA
CTGCGGCCAACTTACTTCTGACAACGATCGGAGGACCGAAGGAGCTAACCGCTTTTTTGCACAACATGGG
GGATCATGTAACTCGCCTTGATCGTTGGGAACCGGAGCTGAATGAAGCCATACCAAACGACGAGCGTGAC
ACCACGATGCCTGTAGCAATGGCAACAACGTTGCGCAAACTATTAACTGGCGAACTACTTACTCTAGCTT
CCCGGCAACAATTAATAGACTGGATGGAGGCGGATAAAGTTGCAGGACCACTTCTGCGCTCGGCCCTTCC
GGCTGGCTGGTTTATTGCTGATAAATCTGGAGCCGGTGAGCGTGGGTCTCGCGGTATCATTGCAGCACTG
GGGCCAGATGGTAAGCCCTCCCGTATCGTAGTTATCTACACGACGGGGAGTCAGGCAACTATGGATGAAC
GAAATAGACAGATCGCTGAGATAGGTGCCTCACTGATTAAGCATTGGTAACTGTCAGACCAAGTTTACTC
ATATATACTTTAGATTGATT
[125 nt withheld, positions 3941-4065]
C
[141 nt withheld, positions 4067-4207]
CCTTTGACGTTGGAGTCCACGTTCTTT
[37 nt withheld, positions 4235-4271]
ACCCTATCTCGGGCTATTCTTTTGATTTATAAGGGATTTTGCCGATTTCGGCCTATTGGTTAAAAAATGA
GCTGATTTAACAAAAATTTAACGCGAATTTTAACAAAATATTAACGTTTACAATTTAAAAGGATCTAGGT
GAAGATCCTTTTTGATAATCTCATGACCAAAATCCCTTAACGTGAGTTTTCGTTCCACTGAGCGTCAGAC
CCCGTAGAAAAGATCAAAGGATCTTCTTGAGATCCTTTTTTTCTGCGCGTAATCTGCTGCTTGCAAACAA
AAAAACCACCGCTACCAGCGGTGGTTTGTTTGCCGGATCAAGAGCTACCAACTCTTTTTCCGAAGGTAAC
TGGCTTCAGCAGAGCGCAGATACCAAATACTGTCCTTCTAGTGTAGCCGTAGTTAGGCCACCACTTCAAG
AACTCTGTAGCACCGCCTACATACCTCGCTCTGCTAATCCTGTTACCAGTGGCTGCTGCCAGTGGCGATA
AGTCGTGTCTTACCGGGTTGGACTCAAGACGATAGTTACCGGATAAGGCGCAGCGGTCGGGCTGAACGGG
GGGTTCGTGCACACAGCCCAGCTTGGAGCGAACGACCTACACCGAACTGAGATACCTACAGCGTGAGCTA
TGAGAAAGCGCCACGCTTCCCGAAGGGAGAAAGGCGGACAGGTATCCGGTAAGCGGCAGGGTCGGAACAG
GAGAGCGCACGAGGGAGCTTCCAGGGGGAAACGCCTGGTATCTTTATAGTCCTGTCGGGTTTCGCCACCT
CTGACTTGAGCGTCGATTTTTGTGATGCTCGTCAGGGGGGCGGAGCCTATGGAAAAACGCCAGCAACGCG
GCCTTTTTACGGTTCCTGGCCTTTTGCTGGCCTTTTGCTCACATGTTCTTTCCTGCGTTATCCCCTGATT
CTGTGGATAACCGTATTACCGCCTTTGAGTGAGCTGATACCGCTCGCCGCAGCCGAACGACCGAGCGCAG
CGAGTCAGTGAGCGAGGAAGCGGAAGAGCGCCTGATGCGGTATTTTCTCCTTACGCATCTGTGCGGTATT
TCACACCGCATAGGGTCATGGCTGCGCCCCGACACCCGCCAACACCCGCTGACGCGCCCTGACGGGCTTG
TCTGCTCCCGGCATCCGCTTACAGACAAGCTGTGACCGTCTCCGGGAGCTGCATGTGTCAGAGGTTTTCA
CCGTCATCACCGAAACGCGCGAGGCAGAAGGAGATGGCGCCCAACAGTCCCCCGGCCACGGGGCCTGCCA
CCATACCCACGCCGAAACAAGCGCTCATGAGCCCGAAGTGGCGAGCCCGATCTTCCCCATCGGTGATGTC
GGCGATATAGGCGCCAGCAACCGCACCTGTGGCGCCGGTGATGCCGGCCACGATGCGTCCGGCGTAGAGG
ATCTGCTCATGTTTGACAGCTTATCATCGATGCATAATGTGCCTGTCAAATGGACGAAGCAGGGATTCTG
CAAACCCTATGCTACTCCGTCAAGCCGTCAATTGTCTGATTCGTTACCAATTATGACAACTTGACGGCTA
CATCATTCACTTTTTCTTCACAACCGGCACGGAACTCGCTCGGGCTGGCCCCGGTGCATTTTTTAAATAC
CCGCGAGAAATAGAGTTGATCGTCAAAACCAACATTGCGACCGACGGTGGCGATAGGCATCCGGGTGGTG
CTCAAAAGCAGCTTCGCCTGGCTGATACGTTGGTCCTCGCGCCAGCTTAAGACGCTAATCCCTAACTGCT
GGCGGAAAAGATGTGACAGACGCGACGGCGACAAGCAAACATGCTGTGCGACGCTGGCGATATCAAAATT
GCTGTCTGCCAGGTGATCGCTGATGTACTGACAAGCCTCGCGTACCCGATTATCCATCGGTGGATGGAGC
GACTCGTTAATCGCTTCCATGCGCCGCAGTAACAATTGCTCAAGCAGATTTATCGCCAGCAGCTCCGAAT
AGCGCCCTTCCCCTTGCCCGGCGTTAATGATTTGCCCAAACAGGTCGCTGAAATGCGGCTGGTGCGCTTC
ATCCGGGCGAAAGAACCCCGTATTGGCAAATATTGACGGCCAGTTAAGCCATTCATGCCAGTAGGCGCGC
GGACGAAAGTAAACCCACTGGTGATACCATTCGCGAGCCTCCGGATGACGACCGTAGTGATGAATCTCTC
CTGGCGGGAACAGCAAAATATCACCCGGTCGGCAAACAAATTCTCGTCCCTGATTTTTCACCACCCCCTG
ACCGCGAATGGTGAGATTGAGAATATAACCTTTCATTCCCAGCGGTCGGTCGATAAAAAAATCGAGATAA
CCGTTGGCCTCAATCGGCGTTAAACCCGCCACCAGATGGGCATTAAACGAGTATCCCGGCAGCAGGGGAT
CATTTTGCGCTTCAGCCATACTTTTCATACTCCCGCCATTCAGAG
