>Addgene plasmid #173447 | pBN085 | depositor partial sequence | sequence record 336979 | E. coli E69 (O9a:K30) Wzc_K540M with Y713E
ATGACTTCAGTCACATCTAAGCAATCAACGATACTAGGATCTGATGAAATAGATTTAGGTCGCGTTATCG
GTGAGCTAATTGATCATCGTAAGCTTATTATATCTATAACATCGGTTTTTACCTTATTTGCAATACTCTA
TGCATTATTAGCGACTCCTATCTATGAGACGGATGCGCTAATTCAAATAGAGCAGAAGCAAGGTAATGCT
ATACTAAGCAGTCTAAGTCAGGTTTTACCTGATGGCCAACCCCAATCTGCACCTGAAACAGCTTTGCTAC
AATCTCGAATGATTCTTGGCAAAACTATAGATGATTTAAACCTTCAGATTCAAATTGAACAAAAATATTT
TCCTGTTATTGGCCGTGGGTTAGCAAGATTAATGGGAGAAAAACCAGGTAATATTGATATTACTCGGTTA
TATTTGCCTGATAGTGACGATATTAGTAATAATACTCCTAGTATAATATTAACAGTAAAAGATAAAGAAA
ATTATTCGATCAATAGCGATGGTATTCAACTCAATGGGGTTGTAGGGACGTTATTAAATGAAAAAGGGAT
ATCATTACTGGTTAACGAAATCGATGCTAAACCTGGAGATCAATTTGTTATTACACAGTTGCCTCGATTA
AAGGCCATTTCTGATCTTTTAAAAAGTTTTAGCGTTGCTGATTTGGGTAAAGATACGGGAATGTTAACGT
TGACTCTTACTGGAGATAACCCAAAAAGAATATCTCATATTTTGGACAGTATCAGTCAGAACTATCTTGC
ACAGAACATTGCTAGACAAGCTGCGCAGGATGCTAAAAGTCTCGAGTTTTTAAATCAACAATTACCCAAA
GTTCGTGCCGAATTAGATTCTGCGGAAGACAAGTTAAATGCTTATCGTAAGCAAAAAGACTCTGTTGACT
TGAATATGGAAGCTAAATCAGTACTTGATCAAATAGTTAACGTTGATAATCAACTAAATGAATTAACCTT
CCGTGAGGCAGAAGTTTCACAGCTATATACTAAGGAACATCCTACTTATAAGGCGTTAATGGAAAAACGG
CAAACACTTCAAGAAGAAAAATCTAAACTTAATAAGCGCGTTAGTAGTATGCCCTCGACCCAGCAGGAGG
TTCTGCGATTAAGTCGAGATGTTGAATCTGGTCGTGCTGTATATTTGCAATTGCTAAATCGGCAACAAGA
ATTAAACATTGCCAAATCAAGTGCTATTGGCAACGTTAGAATTATTGATAATGCTGTAACAGATCCTAAT
CCTGTAAGACCAAAGAAGACTATCATAATTGTAATAGGTGTTGTTTTAGGGCTAATCGTTTCGGTTGTAC
TGGTATTGTTCCAAGTGTTTCTACGCCGTGGTATCGAATCCCCAGAGCAACTCGAAGAAATCGGAATAAA
CGTGTATGCAAGTATTCCAATATCTGAATGGCTTACAAAAAATGCTCGTCAGTCAGGGAAAGTCAGAAAA
AATCAGTCAGACACATTGCTTGCTGTTGGTAATCCTGCCGATTTAGCTGTTGAGGCCATTCGTGGTTTAC
GCACAAGTTTGCATTTTGCAATGATGGAAGCAAAAAATAATGTCCTAATGATATCGGGTGCTAGTCCAAG
CGCAGGTATGACTTTTATTAGCAGTAACTTGGCAGCCACTATAGCAATTACAGGGAAAAAAGTTTTATTC
ATTGATGCTGACCTTCGTAAGGGATATGCTCATAAAATGTTTGGTCATAAAAACGATAAAGGATTATCTG
AGTTTTTATCTGGACAAGCCGCTGCTGAAATGATCATTGATAAAGTAGAAGGGGGGGGATTTGATTACAT
TGGTCGTGGACAAATTCCTCCAAACCCAGCTGAATTACTTATGCATCCGCGTTTTGAACAATTATTAAAT
TGGGCCTCACAAAATTATGATTTAATTATAATAGATACACCTCCAATTTTGGCAGTGACAGATGCTGCGA
TTATTGGTCGATATGCTGGAACATGTCTATTAGTCGCTCGCTTTGAAAAAAATACTGTTAAAGAAATTGA
TGTAAGTATGAAGCGGTTTGAGCAAAGTGGTGTGGTAGTCAAAGGCTGTATACTTAACGGTGTTGTAAAG
AAAGCTAGCAGCTACTATAGATATGGCCATAATCATGAGGGCTATTCTTATTATGATAAAAAACACCACC
ACCACCACCACTGA
